Addgene plasmid #211337: m.3075-Left TALE-G1397-N-DddA11-mCherry
Purpose: Expression of codon-optimized mitochondrial base editor in human cells; cell sorting; blasticidin drug selection
Depositing lab: Monkol Lek. Depositing organization: Yale University.
Backbone
  Vector backbone: pCMV
  Vector type: Mammalian Expression, TALEN
  Selectable markers: Blasticidin
Growth in bacteria
  Bacterial resistance: Ampicillin, 100 μg/mL
  Growth temperature: 37°C
  Growth strain: NEB Stable
  Growth instructions: Lower temperature is preferred
  Copy number: Unknown
Gene/Insert
  Gene/Insert name: m.3075-Left TALE-G1397-N-DddA11-mCherry
  Promoter: CMV
  Cloning method: Gibson Cloning
  Sequencing primers: 5′ gacccaagctggctagcacc; 3′ cagaggacaaagacccctta
Terms and licenses: Academic/Nonprofit Terms; Industry Terms: Not Available to Industry
How to cite: m.3075-Left TALE-G1397-N-DddA11-mCherry was a gift from Monkol Lek (Addgene plasmid # 211337 ; http://n2t.net/addgene:211337 ; RRID:Addgene_211337)
