[The description below was written by a language model from this plasmid's Addgene catalogue record and pLannotate feature annotations shown in this document.]
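Description:
m.3075-Left TALE-G1397-N-DddA11-mCherry is an 8.3 kb mammalian expression plasmid on a pCMV backbone that encodes one half (the "left" arm) of a TALE-based mitochondrial cytosine base editor (DdCBE-type), codon-optimized for human cells. It is propagated in E. coli through a high-copy ColE1/pUC origin with ampicillin resistance. An f1 origin is also present, along with lac promoter/operator remnants from the backbone.

The CMV enhancer and promoter drive a single fusion reading frame, with a T7 promoter lying just upstream of it. The frame begins with a COX8A-derived mitochondrial targeting sequence that directs import into the matrix, followed by a 3xFLAG epitope. Next comes a TALE DNA-binding domain. The annotation software recognised only its AvrBs3-like N-terminal portion, and the unannotated stretch that follows presumably holds the repeat array, which the name indicates is targeted near mitochondrial genome position m.3075. The TALE is joined to a fragment of the double-stranded DNA deaminase DddA, which the name identifies as the N-terminal half of the G1397 split of the evolved DddA11 variant. A uracil glycosylase inhibitor (UGI) follows, which protects the deaminated base from excision repair.

mCherry lies downstream. The feature table does not show how it is linked to the editor, but the stated purpose is sorting of transfected cells. A separate SV40/EM7 promoter cassette expresses blasticidin S deaminase with an SV40 polyadenylation signal for drug selection; short bleomycin-resistance fragments beside it appear to be cloning remnants.

Because a split DddA half is inactive alone, this plasmid is expected to be co-delivered with a matching right-arm TALE construct carrying the complementary C-terminal half, so that deaminase activity is reconstituted at the target site for C•G-to-T•A editing of mitochondrial DNA.
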