Features (pLannotate 1.2.2; 26 found; start..end, strand, type, name):
     93..145     -  misc_feature   bom (fragment): basis of mobility region from pBR322
    300..679     +  enhancer       CMV enhancer: human cytomegalovirus immediate early enhancer
    680..883     +  promoter       CMV promoter: human cytomegalovirus (CMV) immediate early promoter
    879..912     +  LTR            5' LTR (truncated) (fragment): truncated 5' long terminal repeat (LTR) from HIV-1
    928..946     +  promoter       T7 promoter: promoter for bacteriophage T7 RNA polymerase
    975..1058    +  CDS            COX8A (fragment): COX8A_HUMAN - Also known as COX8, COX8L. Experimental evidence at protein level: Swiss-Prot protein existence level 1. Component of the cytochrome c oxidase, the last enzyme in the mitochondrial electron transport chain which drives oxidative phosphorylation. The respiratory chain contains 3 multisubunit complexes succinate dehydrogenase (complex II, CII), ubiquinol- cytochrome c oxidoreductase (cytochrome b-c1 complex, complex III, CIII) and cytochrome c oxidase (complex IV, CIV), that cooperate to transfer electrons derived from NADH and succinate to molecular oxygen, creating an electrochem
   1059..1124    +  CDS            3xFLAG: three tandem FLAG® epitope tags, followed by an enterokinase cleavage site
   1137..1643    +  CDS            avrBs3 (fragment): AVRB3_XANEU - Experimental evidence at protein level: Swiss-Prot protein existence level 1. Avirulence protein. Acts as a transcription factor in C.annuum plants. In susceptible plants lacking the Bs3 resistance gene induces expression of a number of genes, including genes homologous to a family of auxin-induced genes, alpha-expansin genes, pectate lyase, anthocyanidin glucoside rhamnosyl transferase and at least one transcription factor, UPA20. Their expression leads to plant hypertrophy in mesophyll cells, probably mainly mediated by UPA20 (PubMed:17962565). In resistant plants induces the h
   3048..3383    +  CDS            dddA (fragment): DDDA_BURC1 - Experimental evidence at protein level: Swiss-Prot protein existence level 1. Toxic component of a toxin-immunity protein module, which functions as a cellular contact-dependent growth inhibition (CDI) system. CDI modules allow bacteria to communicate with and inhibit the growth of closely related neighboring bacteria in a contact-dependent fashion. Bacteria that have this module inhibit or kill bacteria without it, giving them a growth advantage. Probably specifically inhibited by cognate immunity protein DddI (Probable). The C-terminal 163 residue fragment has double-stranded DN
   3393..3641    +  CDS            UGI: UNGI_BPPB2 - Experimental evidence at protein level: Swiss-Prot protein existence level 1. This protein binds specifically and reversibly to the host uracil-DNA glycosylase, preventing removal of uracil residues from PBS2 DNA by the host uracil-excision repair system. From Bacillus phage PBS2 (Bacteriophage PBS2).
   3708..4415    +  CDS            mCherry: mCherry is a basic (constitutively fluorescent) red fluorescent protein published in 2004, derived from Discosoma sp.. It is reported to be a very rapidly-maturing monomer with low acid sensitivity.
   4573..4594    +  promoter       SV40 promoter (fragment): SV40 enhancer and early promoter
   4615..5043    +  rep_origin     f1 ori (sequence partly withheld): f1 bacteriophage origin of replication; arrow indicates direction of (+) strand synthesis
   5057..5386    +  promoter       SV40 promoter: SV40 enhancer and early promoter
   5434..5481    +  promoter       EM7 promoter: synthetic bacterial promoter&nbsp
   5500..5898    +  CDS            BSD: blasticidin S deaminase; Aspergillus terreus BSD; confers resistance to blasticidin
   5899..5926    +  CDS            BleoR (fragment): antibiotic-binding protein; Sh ble from Streptoalloteichus hindustanus; confers resistance to bleomycin, phleomycin, and Zeocin™
   5936..6061    +  CDS            ble (fragment): BLE_KLEPN - Experimental evidence at protein level: Swiss-Prot protein existence level 1. Binding protein with a strong affinity to the bleomycin family of antibiotics. Binds to CL990; an antimitotic-antibiotic compound. From Klebsiella pneumoniae.
   6056..6177    +  polyA_signal   SV40 poly(A) signal: SV40 polyadenylation signal
   6250..6266    -  protein_bind   lac operator: The lac repressor binds to the lac operator to inhibit transcription in E. coli. This inhibition can be relieved by adding lactose or isopropyl-β-D-thiogalactopyranoside (IPTG). lac repressor encoded by lacI
   6274..6304    -  promoter       lac promoter: promoter for the E. coli lac operon
   6319..6340    -  protein_bind   CAP binding site: CAP binding activates transcription in the presence of cAMP. E. coli catabolite activator protein
   6353..6445    -  CDS            lacI (fragment): lac repressor; lacI; The lac repressor binds to the lac operator to inhibit transcription in E. coli. This inhibition can be relieved by adding lactose or isopropyl-β-D-thiogalactopyranoside (IPTG).
   6628..7216    -  rep_origin     ori: high-copy-number ColE1/pMB1/pBR322/pUC origin of replication
   7387..8247    -  CDS            AmpR: β-lactamase; bla; confers resistance to ampicillin, carbenicillin, and related antibiotics
   8248..34      -  promoter       AmpR promoter (across the origin): bla
>Addgene plasmid #211337 | m.3075-Left TALE-G1397-N-DddA11-mCherry | addgene full sequence | sequence record 415646 | Addgene NGS Result
GTATTTAGAAAAATAAACAAATAGGGGTTCCGCGCACATTTCCCCGAAAAGTGCCACCTGACGTCGACGG
ATCGGGAGATCTCCCGATCCCCTATGGTGCACTCTCAGTACAATCTGCTCTGATGCCGCATAGTTAAGCC
AGTATCTGCTCCCTGCTTGTGTGTTGGAGGTCGCTGAGTAGTGCGCGAGCAAAATTTAAGCTACAACAAG
GCAAGGCTTGACCGACAATTGCATGAAGAATCTGCTTAGGGTTAGGCGTTTTGCGCTGCTTCGCGATGTA
CGGGCCAGATATACGCGTTGACATTGATTATTGACTAGTTATTAATAGTAATCAATTACGGGGTCATTAG
TTCATAGCCCATATATGGAGTTCCGCGTTACATAACTTACGGTAAATGGCCCGCCTGGCTGACCGCCCAA
CGACCCCCGCCCATTGACGTCAATAATGACGTATGTTCCCATAGTAACGCCAATAGGGACTTTCCATTGA
CGTCAATGGGTGGAGTATTTACGGTAAACTGCCCACTTGGCAGTACATCAAGTGTATCATATGCCAAGTA
CGCCCCCTATTGACGTCAATGACGGTAAATGGCCCGCCTGGCATTATGCCCAGTACATGACCTTATGGGA
CTTTCCTACTTGGCAGTACATCTACGTATTAGTCATCGCTATTACCATGGTGATGCGGTTTTGGCAGTAC
ATCAATGGGCGTGGATAGCGGTTTGACTCACGGGGATTTCCAAGTCTCCACCCCATTGACGTCAATGGGA
GTTTGTTTTGGCACCAAAATCAACGGGACTTTCCAAAATGTCGTAACAACTCCGCCCCATTGACGCAAAT
GGGCGGTAGGCGTGTACGGTGGGAGGTCTATATAAGCAGAGCTCTCTGGCTAACTAGAGAACCCACTGCT
TACTGGCTTATCGAAATTAATACGACTCACTATAGGGAGACCCAAGCTGGCTAGCACCATGGCCTCCGTT
CTGACCCCGCTGCTGCTGCGTGGCCTGACCGGCTCCGCTCGTCGTCTGCCAGTTCCGCGTGCGAAAATCC
ATTCCCTGGACTACAAAGACCATGACGGTGATTATAAAGATCATGACATCGATTACAAGGATGACGATGA
CAAGATGGACATCGCGGATCTGCGTACCCTGGGTTACAGCCAGCAGCAGCAGGAGAAGATCAAGCCGAAG
GTGCGCAGCACCGTGGCTCAGCACCACGAAGCCCTGGTGGGCCACGGTTTCACCCACGCTCACATCGTGG
CCCTGAGCCAGCACCCAGCCGCGCTGGGCACCGTGGCCGTGAAATATCAGGACATGATTGCTGCCCTGCC
AGAGGCCACCCATGAAGCTATTGTGGGCGTGGGCAAGCAGTGGAGCGGTGCTCGTGCGCTGGAGGCGCTG
CTGACCGTGGCTGGTGAACTGCGTGGTCCGCCGCTGCAGCTGGATACCGGTCAGCTGCTGAAAATTGCCA
AACGTGGCGGTGTGACCGCGGTGGAGGCCGTACATGCCTGGCGTAACGCGCTGACCGGCGCTCCTTTAAA
CCTCACTCCAGAGCAGGTGGTTGCCATTGCCAGTCACGATGGAGGGAAGCAGGCCCTGGAGACCGTACAG
GCACTACTCCCAGTTTTGTGTCAAGCTCACGGATTGACCCCCGAACAGGTCGTGGCCATCGCCAGCCACG
ATGGGGGAAAACAGGCCTTAGAGACAGTCCAAGCACTGCTGCCCGTGTTGTGCCAAGCACACGGACTGAC
ACCGGAACAGGTTGTTGCCATAGCCAGCAATGGGGGAGGAAAACAAGCCCTCGAAACTGTGCAGCGCTTG
CTCCCCGTCCTGTGTCAGGCCCATGGACTGACCCCTCAGCAGGTGGTGGCTATCGCAAGTAACATTGGAG
GAAAGCAGGCTTTGGAAACCGTACAGAGATTGTTGCCAGTTCTGTGCCAGGCTCATGGTCTAACACCTGA
ACAGGTAGTTGCAATCGCCTCCCATGATGGTGGCAAGCAAGCTTTAGAAACCGTGCAGGCCCTGCTGCCT
GTCTTGTGTCAGGCACACGGGTTGACACCAGAACAGGTGGTCGCCATTGCGAGCAATAACGGGGGCAAAC
AAGCACTTGAAACCGTCCAAGCCTTGCTTCCAGTACTCTGCCAGGCACATGGACTTACGCCTGAGCAAGT
GGTGGCCATTGCATCTAATGGTGGCGGGAAACAGGCGCTGGAAACAGTCCAACGACTGCTGCCAGTGCTG
TGCCAAGCCCACGGTCTTACTCCTGAACAAGTGGTTGCTATCGCCAGCAACAACGGAGGCAAGCAGGCAC
TTGAGACTGTACAAGCACTGTTGCCCGTATTATGCCAGGCCCACGGCCTGACTCCTCAACAGGTCGTCGC
GATCGCTAGTAATATCGGCGGTAAGCAGGCTCTGGAAACTGTTCAGAGACTCCTGCCTGTTCTATGCCAG
GCGCATGGGCTGACTCCCGAACAAGTAGTAGCCATAGCGTCCAACGGTGGAGGCAAACAGGCCCTCGAGA
CTGTCCAGCGCCTATTACCTGTGCTTTGCCAAGCGCACGGGTTAACGCCCGAGCAAGTTGTAGCGATCGC
CTCACACGACGGAGGTAAACAAGCTCTTGAGACAGTTCAGGCTCTGCTTCCAGTGCTCTGTCAAGCCCAT
GGTTTAACCCCAGAGCAAGTCGTCGCTATCGCCTCTAACGGGGGTGGTAAACAGGCTCTCGAGACGGTAC
AGAGACTGCTCCCTGTTCTTTGTCAGGCTCACGGACTCACCCCTGAGCAGGTTGTAGCAATTGCAAGTAA
TAACGGTGGAAAACAGGCTTTAGAAACGGTTCAGGCATTATTACCCGTCCTATGTCAAGCGCATGGGTTG
ACGCCACAGCAGGTTGTGGCTATTGCCAGCAACATAGGGGGCCGACCAGCTCTGGAGAGTATAGTGGCCC
AACTGTCCAGACCAGATCCCGCGTTGGCCGCTCTTACCAACGATCACCTGGTGGCGCTGGCTTGCCTGGG
CGGTCGTCCGGCCCTGGATGCCGTGAAGAAAGGCCTGGGTGGATCCGGCAGCTACGCCCTGGGTCCGTAT
CAGATTAGCGCCCCGCAGCTGCCAGCTTACAATGGTCAGACCGTGGGTACCTTCTACTATGTGAACGACG
CGGGCGGTCTGGAGAGCAAGGTGTTTATCAGCGGCGGTCCAACCCCGTACCCAAACTATGTCAGTGCCGG
TCATGTGGAGGGTCAGAGCGCCCTGTTCATGCGTGATAACGGCATCAGCGAGGGTCTGGTGTTCCACAAC
AACCCGAAAGGCACCTGCGGTTTTTGCGTGAACATGATCGAGACCCTGCTGCCGGAAAACGCGAAAATGA
CCGTGGTGCCGCCGGAAGGTTCTGGCGGCTCAACTAATCTGAGCGACATCATTGAGAAGGAGACTGGGAA
ACAGCTGGTCATTCAGGAGTCCATCCTGATGCTGCCTGAGGAGGTGGAGGAAGTGATCGGCAACAAGCCA
GAGTCTGACATCCTGGTGCACACCGCCTACGACGAGTCCACAGATGAGAATGTGATGCTGCTGACCTCTG
ACGCCCCCGAGTATAAGCCTTGGGCCCTGGTCATCCAGGATTCTAACGGCGAGAATAAGATCAAGATGCT
GGGAAGCGGAGCTACTAACTTCAGCCTGCTGAAGCAGGCTGGAGACGTGGAGGAGAACCCTGGACCTATG
GTGTCCAAGGGCGAGGAAGATAACATGGCCATCATCAAGGAGTTCATGAGGTTTAAGGTCCACATGGAGG
GTTCAGTCAATGGCCACGAGTTCGAGATTGAAGGCGAGGGCGAGGGCCGCCCCTACGAAGGGACACAGAC
GGCGAAATTGAAGGTGACCAAAGGCGGGCCATTGCCCTTCGCATGGGACATCTTGTCCCCTCAGTTTATG
TATGGCAGCAAGGCCTATGTTAAGCACCCCGCTGATATCCCGGACTACTTGAAGCTGTCCTTTCCAGAGG
GGTTTAAATGGGAGCGCGTTATGAATTTCGAAGACGGAGGAGTGGTTACGGTGACGCAGGACTCATCCCT
GCAGGACGGAGAATTTATATATAAGGTTAAGTTGAGAGGCACAAACTTCCCAAGCGACGGCCCTGTGATG
CAGAAGAAAACAATGGGGTGGGAAGCTTCCAGCGAGCGCATGTACCCCGAAGATGGCGCCCTCAAGGGCG
AGATAAAGCAAAGGCTGAAACTTAAGGACGGCGGTCATTACGACGCGGAGGTCAAGACAACTTACAAGGC
TAAAAAACCCGTTCAGTTGCCTGGGGCTTACAATGTTAATATCAAACTTGACATCACAAGCCACAATGAA
GACTATACGATCGTGGAGCAGTATGAACGAGCGGAAGGCAGGCACTCAACGGGGGGGATGGACGAGCTTT
ACAAGTGATAAGGGGTCTTTGTCCTCTGTACTGTCTCTCTCCTTGCCCCTAACCCAAAAAGCTTCATTTT
TCTGTGTAGGCTGCACAAGAGCCTTGATTGAAGATATATTCTTTCTGAACAGTATTTAAGGTTTCCAATA
AAATGTACACCCCTCAGAACTTCTGAGGCGGAAAGAACCAGCTGGGGCTCTAGGGGGTATCCCC
[124 nt withheld, positions 4615-4738]
C
[91 nt withheld, positions 4740-4830]
A
[49 nt withheld, positions 4832-4880]
CCTTTGACGTTGGAGTCCACGTTCTTT
[37 nt withheld, positions 4908-4944]
ACCCTATCTCGGTCTATTCTTTTGATTTATAAGGGATTTTGCCGATTTCGGCCTATTGGTTAAAAAATGA
GCTGATTTAACAAAAATTTAACGCGAATTAATTCTGTGGAATGTGTGTCAGTTAGGGTGTGGAAAGTCCC
CAGGCTCCCCAGCAGGCAGAAGTATGCAAAGCATGCATCTCAATTAGTCAGCAACCAGGTGTGGAAAGTC
CCCAGGCTCCCCAGCAGGCAGAAGTATGCAAAGCATGCATCTCAATTAGTCAGCAACCATAGTCCCGCCC
CTAACTCCGCCCATCCCGCCCCTAACTCCGCCCAGTTCCGCCCATTCTCCGCCCCATGGCTGACTAATTT
TTTTTATTTATGCAGAGGCCGAGGCCGCCTCTGCCTCTGAGCTATTCCAGAAGTAGTGAGGAGGCTTTTT
TGGAGGCCTAGGCTTTTGCAAAAAGCTCCCGGGAGCTTGTATATCCATTTTCGGATCTGATCAGCACGTG
TTGACAATTAATCATCGGCATAGTATATCGGCATAGTATAATACGACAAGGTGAGGAACTAAACCATGGC
CAAGCCTTTGTCTCAAGAAGAATCCACCCTCATTGAAAGAGCAACGGCTACAATCAACAGCATCCCCATC
TCTGAAGACTACAGCGTCGCCAGCGCAGCTCTCTCTAGCGACGGCCGCATCTTCACTGGTGTCAATGTAT
ATCATTTTACTGGGGGACCTTGTGCAGAACTCGTGGTGCTGGGCACTGCTGCTGCTGCGGCAGCTGGCAA
CCTGACTTGTATCGTCGCGATCGGAAATGAGAACAGGGGCATCTTGAGCCCCTGCGGACGGTGCCGACAG
GTGCTTCTCGATCTGCATCCTGGGATCAAAGCCATAGTGAAGGACAGTGATGGACAGCCGACGGCAGTTG
GGATTCGTGAATTGCTGCCCTCTGGTTATGTGTGGGAGGGCTAAGCACTTCGTGGCCGAGGAGCAGGACT
GACACGTGCTACGAGATTTCGATTCCACCGCCGCCTTCTATGAAAGGTTGGGCTTCGGAATCGTTTTCCG
GGACGCCGGCTGGATGATCCTCCAGCGCGGGGATCTCATGCTGGAGTTCTTCGCCCACCCCAACTTGTTT
ATTGCAGCTTATAATGGTTACAAATAAAGCAATAGCATCACAAATTTCACAAATAAAGCATTTTTTTCAC
TGCATTCTAGTTGTGGTTTGTCCAAACTCATCAATGTATCTTATCATGTCTGTATACCGTCGACCTCTAG
CTAGAGCTTGGCGTAATCATGGTCATAGCTGTTTCCTGTGTGAAATTGTTATCCGCTCACAATTCCACAC
AACATACGAGCCGGAAGCATAAAGTGTAAAGCCTGGGGTGCCTAATGAGTGAGCTAACTCACATTAATTG
CGTTGCGCTCACTGCCCGCTTTCCAGTCGGGAAACCTGTCGTGCCAGCTGCATTAATGAATCGGCCAACG
CGCGGGGAGAGGCGGTTTGCGTATTGGGCGCTCTTCCGCTTCCTCGCTCACTGACTCGCTGCGCTCGGTC
GTTCGGCTGCGGCGAGCGGTATCAGCTCACTCAAAGGCGGTAATACGGTTATCCACAGAATCAGGGGATA
ACGCAGGAAAGAACATGTGAGCAAAAGGCCAGCAAAAGGCCAGGAACCGTAAAAAGGCCGCGTTGCTGGC
GTTTTTCCATAGGCTCCGCCCCCCTGACGAGCATCACAAAAATCGACGCTCAAGTCAGAGGTGGCGAAAC
CCGACAGGACTATAAAGATACCAGGCGTTTCCCCCTGGAAGCTCCCTCGTGCGCTCTCCTGTTCCGACCC
TGCCGCTTACCGGATACCTGTCCGCCTTTCTCCCTTCGGGAAGCGTGGCGCTTTCTCATAGCTCACGCTG
TAGGTATCTCAGTTCGGTGTAGGTCGTTCGCTCCAAGCTGGGCTGTGTGCACGAACCCCCCGTTCAGCCC
GACCGCTGCGCCTTATCCGGTAACTATCGTCTTGAGTCCAACCCGGTAAGACACGACTTATCGCCACTGG
CAGCAGCCACTGGTAACAGGATTAGCAGAGCGAGGTATGTAGGCGGTGCTACAGAGTTCTTGAAGTGGTG
GCCTAACTACGGCTACACTAGAAGAACAGTATTTGGTATCTGCGCTCTGCTGAAGCCAGTTACCTTCGGA
AAAAGAGTTGGTAGCTCTTGATCCGGCAAACAAACCACCGCTGGTAGCGGTGGTTTTTTTGTTTGCAAGC
AGCAGATTACGCGCAGAAAAAAAGGATCTCAAGAAGATCCTTTGATCTTTTCTACGGGGTCTGACGCTCA
GTGGAACGAAAACTCACGTTAAGGGATTTTGGTCATGAGATTATCAAAAAGGATCTTCACCTAGATCCTT
TTAAATTAAAAATGAAGTTTTAAATCAATCTAAAGTATATATGAGTAAACTTGGTCTGACAGTTACCAAT
GCTTAATCAGTGAGGCACCTATCTCAGCGATCTGTCTATTTCGTTCATCCATAGTTGCCTGACTCCCCGT
CGTGTAGATAACTACGATACGGGAGGGCTTACCATCTGGCCCCAGTGCTGCAATGATACCGCGAGACCCA
CGCTCACCGGCTCCAGATTTATCAGCAATAAACCAGCCAGCCGGAAGGGCCGAGCGCAGAAGTGGTCCTG
CAACTTTATCCGCCTCCATCCAGTCTATTAATTGTTGCCGGGAAGCTAGAGTAAGTAGTTCGCCAGTTAA
TAGTTTGCGCAACGTTGTTGCCATTGCTACAGGCATCGTGGTGTCACGCTCGTCGTTTGGTATGGCTTCA
TTCAGCTCCGGTTCCCAACGATCAAGGCGAGTTACATGATCCCCCATGTTGTGCAAAAAAGCGGTTAGCT
CCTTCGGTCCTCCGATCGTTGTCAGAAGTAAGTTGGCCGCAGTGTTATCACTCATGGTTATGGCAGCACT
GCATAATTCTCTTACTGTCATGCCATCCGTAAGATGCTTTTCTGTGACTGGTGAGTACTCAACCAAGTCA
TTCTGAGAATAGTGTATGCGGCGACCGAGTTGCTCTTGCCCGGCGTCAATACGGGATAATACCGCGCCAC
ATAGCAGAACTTTAAAAGTGCTCATCATTGGAAAACGTTCTTCGGGGCGAAAACTCTCAAGGATCTTACC
GCTGTTGAGATCCAGTTCGATGTAACCCACTCGTGCACCCAACTGATCTTCAGCATCTTTTACTTTCACC
AGCGTTTCTGGGTGAGCAAAAACAGGAAGGCAAAATGCCGCAAAAAAGGGAATAAGGGCGACACGGAAAT
GTTGAATACTCATACTCTTCCTTTTTCAATATTATTGAAGCATTTATCAGGGTTATTGTCTCATGAGCGG
ATACATATTTGAAT
